Addgene plasmid #104807: pSC33
Purpose: CRISPR/Cas9 2xplex gRNA targeting Medtr8g060730 (Fbl1-like). Also expresses Cas9 from Gmubi promoter.
Depositing lab: Nevin Young. Depositing organization: University of Minnesota. Publication: Validating Genome-Wide Association Candidates Controlling Quantitative Variation in Nodulation. Curtin SJ, Tiffin P, Guhlin J, Trujillo DI, Burghart LT, Atkins P, Baltes NJ, Denny R, Voytas DF, Stupar RM, Young ND. Plant Physiol. 2017 Feb;173(2):921-931. doi: 10.1104/pp.16.01923. Epub 2017 Jan 5. PubMed 28057894.
Backbone
  Vector backbone: pSC218
  Vector type: Plant Expression, CRISPR
Growth in bacteria
  Bacterial resistance: Kanamycin, 50 μg/mL
  Growth temperature: 37°C
  Growth strain: DH5alpha
  Copy number: Low Copy
Gene/Insert
  Gene/Insert name: Medtr8g060730 (alt name: Fbl1-like)
  gRNA/shRNA sequence: caactggaagcttctcgaag, agtaaacctgcaatattcca
  Cloning method: Gateway Cloning
Terms and licenses: Academic/Nonprofit Terms; Industry Terms: Not Available to Industry
Depositor comments: 112-142:5.1. Alternative name of plasmid: pSG218GG
How to cite: pSC33 was a gift from Nevin Young (Addgene plasmid # 104807 ; http://n2t.net/addgene:104807 ; RRID:Addgene_104807)
