[The description below was written by a language model from this plasmid's Addgene catalogue record and pLannotate feature annotations shown in this document.]
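Description:
pSC33 (also recorded as pSG218GG) is a plant CRISPR/Cas9 binary vector of about 19 kb, built on the pSC218 backbone by Gateway cloning and designed to mutate the gene Medtr8g060730 (Fbl1-like). The backbone carries broad-host-range RK2/IncP-type replication and transfer functions: oriV with the trfA replication protein, plus oriT and traJ for conjugal mobilisation. This arrangement allows maintenance at low copy in E. coli and is typical of vectors that are also maintained in Agrobacterium. Bacterial selection is by kanamycin (aphA-3). The annotation also picks up non-functional-looking remnants such as partial tetracycline resistance sequences, a ColE1 ori fragment and an IS1 element.

Between the nopaline-type right and left T-DNA border repeats sit three functional units. The first is a plant codon-optimised Streptococcus pyogenes Cas9 containing the potato IV2 intron, preceded by a 2xFLAG tag and followed by a NOS terminator. It is flanked by attB1 and attB5 sites. The catalogue entry states that Cas9 is driven by the Gmubi promoter, which is not itself annotated but would fit the unannotated region upstream of attB1. The second unit, between attB5 and attB2, holds two gRNA scaffolds that correspond to the two guides directed at the target gene. The promoters driving these guides are not identified in the record. An OCS terminator follows this module. The third unit is a CaMV 35S promoter driving the bar (phosphinothricin acetyltransferase) gene with a NOS terminator, which provides bialaphos/phosphinothricin selection of transformed plant tissue.

The associated study concerns validation of genome-wide association candidates for nodulation. The construct therefore serves to generate knockout or deletion alleles of this candidate gene, with the paired guides making two cuts in the same locus.
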