Features (pLannotate 1.2.2; 37 found; start..end, strand, type, name):
     92..463     -  CDS            traJ: oriT-recognizing protein; traJ
    496..605     -  oriT           oriT: incP origin of transfer
    737..927     +  rep_origin     ori (fragment): high-copy-number ColE1/pMB1/pBR322/pUC origin of replication
   1286..1936    -  CDS            TetR: tetracycline resistance regulatory protein; tetR
   2042..2291    +  CDS            TcR (fragment): tetracycline efflux protein; tetA; confers resistance to tetracycline
   2401..2425    -  misc_feature   RB T-DNA repeat: right border repeat from nopaline C58 T-DNA
   2549..2666    +  promoter       NOS promoter (fragment): nopaline synthase promoter
   3633..3657    +  protein_bind   attB1: mutant version of attB; recombination site for the Gateway® BP reaction BP Clonase™
   3679..3726    +  CDS            2xFLAG: two tandem FLAG® epitope tags
   3778..8067    +  CDS            pcoCas9: Cas9 endonuclease from the Streptococcus pyogenes Type II CRISPR/Cas system plant codon-optimized Cas9 gene containing the potato IV2 intron
   8126..8378    +  terminator     NOS terminator: nopaline synthase terminator and poly(A) signal
   8423..8443    +  protein_bind   attB5: mutant version of attB; core recombination site for the Gateway® BP reaction BP Clonase™
   8798..8873    +  misc_RNA       gRNA scaffold: guide RNA scaffold for the Streptococcus pyogenes CRISPR/Cas9 system
   8885..8906    -  protein_bind   attB2 (fragment): mutant version of attB; recombination site for the Gateway® BP reaction BP Clonase™
   9387..9462    +  misc_RNA       gRNA scaffold: guide RNA scaffold for the Streptococcus pyogenes CRISPR/Cas9 system
   9474..9495    -  protein_bind   attB2 (fragment): mutant version of attB; recombination site for the Gateway® BP reaction BP Clonase™
   9517..9541    -  protein_bind   attB2: mutant version of attB; recombination site for the Gateway® BP reaction BP Clonase™
   9579..10286   +  terminator     OCS terminator: octopine synthase terminator
  10287..10306   +  misc_feature   MCS (fragment): pUC18/19 multiple cloning site
  10836..11177   +  promoter       CaMV 35S promoter: strong constitutive promoter from cauliflower mosaic virus
  11202..11753   +  CDS            BlpR: phosphinothricin acetyltransferase; Streptomyces hygroscopicus bar; confers resistance to bialophos or phosphinothricin
  11768..11881   +  CDS            bah (fragment): BAH_STRHY - Protein inferred from homology: Swiss-Prot protein existence level 3. This protein removes the N-acetyl group from bialaphos as one of the final steps of the bialaphos biosynthetic pathway. From Streptomyces hygroscopicus.
  11874..11891   -  misc_feature   MCS (fragment): pUC18/19 multiple cloning site
  11897..12149   +  terminator     NOS terminator: nopaline synthase terminator and poly(A) signal
  12158..12313   +  CDS            lacZα (fragment) (sequence partly withheld): LacZα fragment of β-galactosidase; lacZ fragment
  12311..12611   +  rep_origin     M13 ori (fragment) (sequence partly withheld): M13 bacteriophage origin of replication; arrow indicates direction of (+) strand synthesis
  12612..12742   +  CDS            lacI (fragment): lac repressor; lacI; The lac repressor binds to the lac operator to inhibit transcription in E. coli. This inhibition can be relieved by adding lactose or isopropyl-β-D-thiogalactopyranoside (IPTG).
  12796..12820   -  misc_feature   LB T-DNA repeat: left border repeat from nopaline C58 T-DNA
  14277..14396   -  CDS            tetR (fragment): TETR1_ECOLX - Experimental evidence at protein level: Swiss-Prot protein existence level 1. TetR is the repressor of the tetracycline resistance element; its N-terminal region forms a helix-turn-helix structure and binds DNA. Binding of tetracycline to TetR reduces the repressor affinity for the tetracycline resistance gene (tetA) promoter operator sites. From Escherichia coli.
  14416..15564   -  CDS            trfA: trans-acting replication protein that binds to and activates oriV
  15863..16657   -  CDS            KanR: aminoglycoside phosphotransferase; aphA-3; confers resistance to kanamycin
  16849..17616   +  mobile_element IS1: prokaryotic transposable element IS1
  17625..17774   -  CDS            satA (fragment): STA_BACSU - Also known as yyaR. Experimental evidence at protein level: Swiss-Prot protein existence level 1. Involved in resistance to streptothricin, a broad-spectrum antibiotic produced by streptomycetes. Detoxifies streptothricin via acetylation of the beta amino group of the first beta-lysyl moiety of streptothricin. From Bacillus subtilis (strain 168).
  17773..17967   -  CDS            satA (fragment): STA_BACSU - Also known as yyaR. Experimental evidence at protein level: Swiss-Prot protein existence level 1. Involved in resistance to streptothricin, a broad-spectrum antibiotic produced by streptomycetes. Detoxifies streptothricin via acetylation of the beta amino group of the first beta-lysyl moiety of streptothricin. From Bacillus subtilis (strain 168).
  17970..18245   -  CDS            klaC (fragment): KLAC_ECOLX - Also known as telB. Protein predicted: Swiss-Prot protein existence level 4. Belongs to the kla operon, which is associated with cryptic tellurite resistance, and IncW plasmid fertility inhibition. From Escherichia coli.
  18317..18931   -  rep_origin     oriV: origin of replication for the bacterial F plasmid
  18924..54      -  CDS            traI (fragment) (across the origin): TRAI6_ECOLX - Experimental evidence at protein level: Swiss-Prot protein existence level 1. The initiation process of transfer DNA synthesis requires the interaction of at least three plasmid-specific components (TraH, I, and J) at the transfer origin resulting in the assembly of a specialised nucleoprotein complex - the relaxosome. Site- and strand-specific cleavage at the transfer origin is dependent on TraI and TraJ. From Escherichia coli.
>Addgene plasmid #104807 | pSC33 | addgene full sequence | sequence record 202761 | Addgene NGS Result
CAGCTCCGCGAAGTCGCTCTTCTTGATGGAGCGCATGGGGACGTGCTTGGCAATCACGCGCACCCCCCGG
CCGTTTTAGCGGCTAAAAAAGTCATGGCTCTGCCCTCGGGCGGACCACGCCCATCATGACCTTGCCAAGC
TCGTCCTGCTTCTCTTCGATCTTCGCCAGCAGGGCGAGGATCGTGGCATCACCGAACCGCGCCGTGCGCG
GGTCGTCGGTGAGCCAGAGTTTCAGCAGGCCGCCCAGGCGGCCCAGGTCGCCATTGATGCGGGCCAGCTC
GCGGACGTGCTCATAGTCCACGACGCCCGTGATTTTGTAGCCCTGGCCGACGGCCAGCAGGTAGGCCGAC
AGGCTCATGCCGGCCGCCGCCGCCTTTTCCTCAATCGCTCTTCGTTCGTCTGGAAGGCAGTACACCTTGA
TAGGTGGGCTGCCCTTCCTGGTTGGCTTGGTTTCATCAGCCATCCGCTTGCCCTCATCTGTTACGCCGGC
GGTAGCCGGCCAGCCTCGCAGAGCAGGATTCCCGTTGAGCACCGCCAGGTGCGAATAAGGGACAGTGAAG
AAGGAACACCCGCTCGCGGGTGGGCCTACTTCACCTATCCTGCCCGGCTGACGCCGTTGGATACACCAAG
GAAAGTCTACACGAACCCTTTGGCAAAATCCTGTATATCGTGCGAAAAAGGATGGATATACCGAAAAAAT
CGCTATAATGACCCCGAAGCAGGGTTATGCAGCGGAAAAGCGCCACGCTTCCCGAAGGGAGAAAGGCGGA
CAGGTATCCGGTAAGCGGCAGGGTCGGAACAGGAGAGCGCACGAGGGAGCTTCCAGGGGGAAACGCCTGG
TATCTTTATAGTCCTGTCGGGTTTCGCCACCTCTGACTTGAGCGTCGATTTTTGTGATGCTCGTCAGGGG
GGCGGAGCCTATGGAAAAACGCCAGCAACGCGGCCTTTTTACGGTTCCTGGCCTTTTGCTGGCCTTTTGC
TCACATGTTCTTTCCTGCGTTATCCCCTGATTCTGTGGATAACCGTATTACCGCCTTTGAGTGAGCTGAT
ACCGCTCGCCGCAGCCGAACGACCGAGCGCAGCGAGTCAGTGAGCGAGGAAGCGGAAGAGCGCCAGAAGG
CCGCCAGAGAGGCCGAGCGCGGCCGTGAGGCTTGGACGCTAGGGCAGGGCATGAAAAAGCCCGTAGCGGG
CTGCTACGGGCGTCTGACGCGGTGGAAAGGGGGAGGGGATGTTGTCTACATGGCTCTGCTGTAGTGAGTG
GGTTGCGCTCCGGCAGCGGTCCTGATCAATCGTCACCCTTTCTCGGTCCTTCAACGTTCCTGACAACGAG
CCTCCTTTTCGCCAATCCATCGACAATCACCGCGAGTCCCTGCTCGAACGCTGCGTCCGGACCGGCTTCG
TCGAAGGCGTCTATCGCGGCCCGCAACAGCGGCGAGAGCGGAGCCTGTTCAACGGTGCCGCCGCGCTCGC
CGGCATCGCTGTCGCCGGCCTGCTCCTCAAGCACGGCCCCAACAGTGAAGTAGCTGATTGTCATCAGCGC
ATTGACGGCGTCCCCGGCCGAAAAACCCGCCTCGCAGAGGAAGCGAAGCTGCGCGTCGGCCGTTTCCATC
TGCGGTGCGCCCGGTCGCGTGCCGGCATGGATGCGCGCGCCATCGCGGTAGGCGAGCAGCGCCTGCCTGA
AGCTGCGGGCATTCCCGATCAGAAATGAGCGCCAGTCGTCGTCGGCTCTCGGCACCGAATGCGTATGATT
CTCCGCCAGCATGGCTTCGGCCAGTGCGTCGAGCAGCGCCCGCTTGTTCCTGAAGTGCCAGTAAAGCGCC
GGCTGCTGAACCCCCAACCGTTCCGCCAGTTTGCGTGTCGTCAGACCGTCTACGCCGACCTCGTTCAACA
GGTCCAGGGCGGCACGGATCACTGTATTCGGCTGCAACTTTGTCATGCTTGACACTTTATCACTGATAAA
CATAATATGTCCACCAACTTATCAGTGATAAAGAATCCGCGCGTTCAATCGGACCAGCGGAGGCTGGTCC
GGAGGCCAGACGTGAAACCCAACATACCCCTGATCGTAATTCTGAGCACTGTCGCGCTCGACGCTGTCGG
CATCGGCCTGATTATGCCGGTGCTGCCGGGCCTCCTGCGCGATCTGGTTCACTCGAACGACGTCACCGCC
CACTATGGCATTCTGCTGGCGCTGTATGCGTTGGTGCAATTTGCCTGCGCACCTGTGCTGGGCGCGCTGT
CGGATCGTTTCGGGCGGCGGCCAATCTTGCTCGTCTCGCTGGCCGGCGCCAGATCTGGGGAACCCTGTGG
TTGGCATGCACATACAAATGGACGAACGGATAAACCTTTTCACGCCCTTTTAAATATCCGATTATTCTAA
TAAACGCTCTTTTCTCTTAGGTTTACCCGCCAATATATCCTGTCAAACACTGATAGTTTAAACTGAAGGC
GGGAAACGACAATCTGATCATGAGCGGAGAATTAAGGGAGTCACGTTATGACCCCCGCCGATGACGCGGG
ACAAGCCGTTTTACGTTTGGAACTGACAGAACCGCAACGTTGAAGGAGCCACTCAGCCGCGGGTTTCTGG
AGTTTAATGAGCTAAGCACATACGTCAGAAACCATTATTGCGCGTTCAAAAGTCGCCTAAGGTCACTATC
AGCTAGACGGACGCGGCCGCGGGCCCAATATAACAACGACGTCGTAACAGATAAAGCGAAGCTTGAAGGT
GCATGTGACTCCGTCAAGATTACGAAACCGCCAACTACCACGCAAATTGCAATTCTCAATTTCCTAGAAG
GACTCTCCGAAAATGCATCCAATACCAAATATTACCCGTGTCATAGGCACCAAGTGACACCATACATGAA
CACGCGTCACAATATGACTGGAGAAGGGTTCCACACCTTATGCTATAAAACGCCCCACACCCCTCCTCCT
TCCTTCGCAGTTCAATTCCAATATATTCCATTCTCTCTGTGTATTTCCCTACCTCTCCCTTCAAGGTTAG
TCGATTTCTTCTGTTTTTCTTCTTCGTTCTTTCCATGAATTGTGTATGTTCTTTGATCAATACGATGTTG
ATTTGATTGTGTTTTGTTTGGTTTCATCGATCTTCAATTTTCATAATCAGATTCAGCTTTTATTATCTTT
ACAACAACGTCCTTAATTTGATGATTCTTTAATCGTAGATTTGCTCTAATTAGAGCTTTTTCATGTCAGA
TCCCTTTACAACAAGCCTTAATTGTTGATTCATTAATCGTAGATTAGGGCTTTTTTCATTGATTACTTCA
GATCCGTTAAACGTAACCATAGATCAGGGCTTTTTCATGAATTACTTCAGATCCGTTAAACAACAGCCTT
ATTTTTTATACTTCTGTGGTTTTTCAAGAAATTGTTCAGATCCGTTGACAAAAAGCCTTATTCGTTGATT
CTATATCGTTTTTCGAGAGATATTGCTCAGATCTGTTAGCAACTGCCTTGTTTGTTGATTCTATTGCCGT
GGATTAGGGTTTTTTTTCACGAGATTGCTTCAGATCCGTACTTAAGATTACGTAATGGATTTTGATTCTG
ATTTATCTGTGATTGTTGACTCGACAGGTACCTTCAAACCTCGAGGCGCGCCAAGCTATCAAACAAGTTT
GTACAAAAAAGCAGGCTCCGAATTCGCCCTTCACCATGGATTACAAGGATGATGATGATAAGGATTACAA
GGATGATGATGATAAGATGGCTCCAAAGAAGAAGAGAAAGGTTGGAATCCACGGAGTTCCAGCTGCTGAT
AAGAAGTACTCTATCGGACTTGACATCGGAACCAACTCTGTTGGATGGGCTGTTATCACCGATGAGTACA
AGGTTCCATCTAAGAAGTTCAAGGTTCTTGGAAACACCGATAGACACTCTATCAAGAAGAACCTTATCGG
TGCTCTTCTTTTCGATTCTGGAGAGACCGCTGAGGCTACCAGATTGAAGAGAACCGCTAGAAGAAGATAC
ACCAGAAGAAAGAACAGAATCTGCTACCTTCAGGAAATCTTCTCTAACGAGATGGCTAAGGTTGATGATT
CTTTCTTCCACAGACTTGAGGAGTCTTTCCTTGTTGAGGAGGATAAGAAGCACGAGAGACACCCAATCTT
CGGAAACATCGTTGATGAGGTTGCTTACCACGAGAAGTACCCAACCATCTACCACCTTAGAAAGAAGTTG
GTTGATTCTACCGATAAGGCTGATCTTAGACTTATCTACCTTGCTCTTGCTCACATGATCAAGTTCAGAG
GACACTTCCTTATCGAGGGAGACCTTAACCCAGATAACTCTGATGTTGATAAGTTGTTCATCCAGCTTGT
TCAGACCTACAACCAGCTTTTCGAGGAGAACCCAATCAACGCTTCTGGAGTTGATGCTAAGGCTATCCTT
TCTGCTAGACTTTCTAAGTCTCGTAGACTTGAGAACCTTATCGCTCAGCTTCCAGGAGAGAAGAAGAACG
GACTTTTCGGAAACCTTATCGCTCTTTCTCTTGGACTTACCCCAAACTTCAAGTCTAACTTCGATCTTGC
TGAGGATGCTAAGTTGCAGCTTTCTAAGGATACCTACGATGATGATCTTGATAACCTTCTTGCTCAGATC
GGAGATCAGTACGCTGATCTTTTCCTTGCTGCTAAGAACCTTTCTGATGCTATCCTTCTTTCTGACATCC
TTAGAGTTAACACCGAGATCACCAAGGCTCCACTTTCTGCTTCTATGATCAAGAGATACGATGAGCACCA
CCAGGATCTTACCCTTTTGAAGGCTCTTGTTAGACAGCAGCTTCCAGAGAAGTACAAGGAAATCTTCTTC
GATCAGTCTAAGAACGGATACGCTGGATACATCGATGGAGGAGCTTCTCAGGAGGAGTTCTACAAGTTCA
TCAAGCCAATCCTTGAGAAGATGGATGGAACCGAGGAGCTTCTTGTTAAGTTGAACAGAGAGGATCTTCT
TAGAAAGCAGAGAACCTTCGATAACGGATCTATCCCACACCAGATCCACCTTGGAGAGCTTCACGCTATC
CTTCGTAGACAGGAGGATTTCTACCCATTCTTGAAGGATAACAGAGAGAAGATCGAGAAGATCCTTACCT
TCAGAATCCCATACTACGTTGGACCACTTGCTAGAGGAAACTCTCGTTTCGCTTGGATGACCAGAAAGTC
TGAGGAGACCATCACCCCTTGGAACTTCGAGGAGGTAAGTTTCTGCTTCTACCTTTGATATATATATAAT
AATTATCATTAATTAGTAGTAATATAATATTTCAAATATTTTTTTCAAAATAAAAGAATGTAGTATATAG
CAATTGCTTTTCTGTAGTTTATAAGTGTGTATATTTTAATTTATAACTTTTCTAATATATGACCAAAATT
TGTTGATGTGCAGGTTGTTGATAAGGGAGCTTCTGCTCAGTCTTTCATCGAGAGAATGACCAACTTCGAT
AAGAACCTTCCAAACGAGAAGGTTCTTCCAAAGCACTCTCTTCTTTACGAGTACTTCACCGTTTACAACG
AGCTTACCAAGGTTAAGTACGTTACCGAGGGAATGAGAAAGCCAGCTTTCCTTTCTGGAGAGCAGAAGAA
GGCTATCGTTGATCTTCTTTTCAAGACCAACAGAAAGGTTACCGTTAAGCAGTTGAAGGAGGATTACTTC
AAGAAGATCGAGTGCTTCGATTCTGTTGAAATCTCTGGAGTTGAGGATAGATTCAACGCTTCTCTTGGAA
CCTACCACGATCTTTTGAAGATCATCAAGGATAAGGATTTCCTTGATAACGAGGAGAACGAGGACATCCT
TGAGGACATCGTTCTTACCCTTACCCTTTTCGAGGATAGAGAGATGATCGAGGAGAGACTCAAGACCTAC
GCTCACCTTTTCGATGATAAGGTTATGAAGCAGTTGAAGAGAAGAAGATACACCGGATGGGGTAGACTTT
CTCGTAAGTTGATCAACGGAATCAGAGATAAGCAGTCTGGAAAGACCATCCTTGATTTCTTGAAGTCTGA
TGGATTCGCTAACAGAAACTTCATGCAGCTTATCCACGATGATTCTCTTACCTTCAAGGAGGACATCCAG
AAGGCTCAGGTTTCTGGACAGGGAGATTCTCTTCACGAGCACATCGCTAACCTTGCTGGATCTCCAGCTA
TCAAGAAGGGAATCCTTCAGACCGTTAAGGTTGTTGATGAGCTTGTTAAGGTTATGGGTAGACACAAGCC
AGAGAACATCGTTATCGAGATGGCTAGAGAGAACCAGACCACCCAGAAGGGACAGAAGAACTCTCGTGAG
AGAATGAAGAGAATCGAGGAGGGAATCAAGGAGCTTGGATCTCAAATCTTGAAGGAGCACCCAGTTGAGA
ACACCCAGCTTCAGAACGAGAAGTTGTACCTTTACTACCTTCAGAACGGAAGAGATATGTACGTTGATCA
GGAGCTTGACATCAACAGACTTTCTGATTACGATGTTGATCACATCGTTCCACAGTCTTTCTTGAAGGAT
GATTCTATCGATAACAAGGTTCTTACCCGTTCTGATAAGAACAGAGGAAAGTCTGATAACGTTCCATCTG
AGGAGGTTGTTAAGAAGATGAAGAACTACTGGAGACAGCTTCTTAACGCTAAGTTGATCACCCAGAGAAA
GTTCGATAACCTTACCAAGGCTGAGAGAGGAGGACTTTCTGAGCTTGATAAGGCTGGATTCATCAAGAGA
CAGCTTGTTGAGACCAGACAGATCACCAAGCACGTTGCTCAGATCCTTGATTCTCGTATGAACACCAAGT
ACGATGAGAACGATAAGTTGATCAGAGAGGTTAAGGTTATCACCTTGAAGTCTAAGTTGGTTTCTGATTT
CAGAAAGGATTTCCAGTTCTACAAGGTTAGAGAGATCAACAACTACCACCACGCTCACGATGCTTACCTT
AACGCTGTTGTTGGAACCGCTCTTATCAAGAAGTACCCAAAGTTGGAGTCTGAGTTCGTTTACGGAGATT
ACAAGGTTTACGATGTTAGAAAGATGATCGCTAAGTCTGAGCAGGAGATCGGAAAGGCTACCGCTAAGTA
CTTCTTCTACTCTAACATCATGAACTTCTTCAAGACCGAGATCACCCTTGCTAACGGAGAGATCAGAAAG
AGACCACTTATCGAGACCAACGGAGAGACCGGAGAGATCGTTTGGGATAAGGGAAGAGATTTCGCTACCG
TTAGAAAGGTTCTTTCTATGCCACAGGTTAACATCGTTAAGAAAACCGAGGTTCAGACCGGAGGATTCTC
TAAGGAGTCTATCCTTCCAAAGAGAAACTCTGATAAGTTGATCGCTAGAAAGAAGGATTGGGACCCAAAG
AAGTACGGAGGATTCGATTCTCCAACCGTTGCTTACTCTGTTCTTGTTGTTGCTAAGGTTGAGAAGGGAA
AGTCTAAGAAGTTGAAGTCTGTTAAGGAGCTTCTTGGAATCACCATCATGGAGCGTTCTTCTTTCGAGAA
GAACCCAATCGATTTCCTTGAGGCTAAGGGATACAAGGAGGTTAAGAAGGATCTTATCATCAAGTTGCCA
AAGTACTCTCTTTTCGAGCTTGAGAACGGAAGAAAGAGAATGCTTGCTTCTGCTGGAGAGCTTCAGAAGG
GAAACGAGCTTGCTCTTCCATCTAAGTACGTTAACTTCCTTTACCTTGCTTCTCACTACGAGAAGTTGAA
GGGATCTCCAGAGGATAACGAGCAGAAGCAGCTTTTCGTTGAGCAGCACAAGCACTACCTTGATGAGATC
ATCGAGCAAATCTCTGAGTTCTCTAAGAGAGTTATCCTTGCTGATGCTAACCTTGATAAGGTTCTTTCTG
CTTACAACAAGCACAGAGATAAGCCAATCAGAGAGCAGGCTGAGAACATCATCCACCTTTTCACCCTTAC
CAACCTTGGTGCTCCAGCTGCTTTCAAGTACTTCGATACCACCATCGATAGAAAAAGATACACCTCTACC
AAGGAGGTTCTTGATGCTACCCTTATCCACCAGTCTATCACCGGACTTTACGAGACCAGAATCGATCTTT
CTCAGCTTGGAGGAGATAAGAGACCAGCTGCTACCAAGAAGGCTGGACAGGCTAAGAAGAAGAAGTGAGA
CGTCCGATCGTTCAAACATTTGGCAATAAAGTTTCTTAAGATTGAATCCTGTTGCCGGTCTTGCGATGAT
TATCATATAATTTCTGTTGAATTACGTTAAGCATGTAATAATTAACATGTAATGCATGACGTTATTTATG
AGATGGGTTTTTATGATTAGAGTCCCGCAATTATACATTTAATACGCGATAGAAAACAAAATATAGCGCG
CAAACTAGGATAAATTATCGCGCGCGGTGTCATCTATGTTACTAGATCGGGAATTGATCCCCCCTCGACA
GCTTCCGGAAAGGGCGAATTCGCAACTTTGTATACAAAAGTTGCCGAGCTCGCGGCCGCATGTTGTTGTT
ACCAGAAAGTAAATAAATGTTCAATCTCTGATGTTCTCAAGTAAGTGAGTTTTATTGGGAATAATATTAA
CTTATGTTCTTCTTGCATTTGATTTCTTTGCCGCTCTCTTCTTCTATCTTAAATCTGTGTATACTATTTC
ACTATTGGGCTTTTTATTAGTCTATAATGGGACTCAAAATAAGGCTTTGGCCCACATCAAAAAGATAAGT
CACAAATCAAAACTAAATTCAGAGTCTTTTCTCCCACATCGGTCACTGTACTCATTTTGTGTTTGTTTAT
ATATTACACGAACCGATCTTTGGTACGCAACTGGAAGCTTCTCGAAGGTTTTAGAGCTAGAAATAGCAAG
TTAAAATAAGGCTAGTCCGTTATCAACTTGAAAAAGTGGCACCGAGTCGGTGCTTTTTTTCTAGACCCAG
CTTTCTTGTACAAAGTTGGCATTACCATGGCTTCGTTGAACAACGGAAACTCGACTTGCCTTCCGCACAA
TACATCATTTCTTCTTAGCTTTTTTTCTTCTTCTTCGTTCATACAGTTTTTTTTTGTTTATCAGCTTACA
TTTTCTTGAACCGTAGCTTTCGTTTTCTTCTTTTTAACTTTCCATTCGGAGTTTTTGTATCTTGTTTCAT
AGTTTGTCCCAGGATTAGAATGATTAGGCATCGAACCTTCAAGAATTTGATTGAATAAAACATCTTCATT
CTTAAGATATGAAGATAATCTTCAAAAGGCCCCTGGGAATCTGAAAGAAGAGAAGCAGGCCCATTTATAT
GGGAAAGAACAATAGTATTTCTTATATAGGCCCATTTAAGTTGAAAACAATCTTCAAAAGTCCCACATCG
CTTAGATAAGAAAACGAAGCTGAGTTTATATACAGCTAGAGTCGAAGTAGTGATTGAGTAAACCTGCAAT
ATTCCAGTTTTAGAGCTAGAAATAGCAAGTTAAAATAAGGCTAGTCCGTTATCAACTTGAAAAAGTGGCA
CCGAGTCGGTGCTTTTTTTCTAGACCCAGCTTTCTTGTACAAAGTTGGCATTACTGCAGGTCGACGACCC
AGCTTTCTTGTACAAAGTGGTTCGATAATTCTTAATTAACTAGTTCTAATCTAGAGTCCTGCTTTAATGA
GATATGCGAGACGCCTATGATCGCATGATATTTGCTTTCAATTCTGTTGTGCACGTTGTAAAAAACCTGA
GCATGTGTAGCTCAGATCCTTACCGCCGGTTTCGGTTCATTCTAATGAATATATCACCCGTTACTATCGT
ATTTTTATGAATAATATTCTCCGTTCAATTTACTGATTGTACCCTACTACTTATATGTACAATATTAAAA
TGAAAACAATATATTGTGCTGAATAGGTTTATAGCGACATCTATGATAGAGCGCCACAATAACAAACAAT
TGCGTTTTATTATTACAAATCCAATTTTAAAAAAAGCGGCAGAACCGGTCAAACCTAAAAGACTGATTAC
ATAAATCTTATTCAAATTTCAAAAGTGCCCCAGGGGCTAGTATCTACGACACACCGAGCGGCGAACTAAT
AACGCTCACTGAAGGGAACTCCGGTTCCCCGCCGGCGCGCATGGGTGAGATTCCTTGAAGTTGAGTATTG
GCCGTCCGCTCTACCGAAAGTTACGGGCACCATTCAACCCGGTCCAGCACGGCGGCCGGGTAACCGACTT
GCTGCCCCGAGAATTATGCAGCATTTTTTTGGTGTATGTGGGCCCCAAATGAAGTGCAGGTCAAACCTTG
ACAGTGACGACAAATCGTTGGGCGGGTCCAGGGCGAATTTTGCGACAACATGTCGAGGCTCAGCAGGACC
TGCAGGCATGCAAGCTAGTGAAGAATCGATTTGCTACGTATTGCCCCTGCAGGTCCCCAGATTAGCCTTT
TCAATTTCAGAAAGAATGCTAACCCACAGATGGTTAGAGAGGCTTACGCAGCAGGTCTCATCAAGACGAT
CTACCCGAGCAATAATCTCCAGGAAATCAAATACCTTCCCAAGAAGGTTAAAGATGCAGTCAAAAGATTC
AGGACTAACTGCATCAAGAACACAGAGAAAGATATATTTCTCAAGATCAGAAGTACTATTCCAGTATGGA
CGATTCAAGGCTTGCTTCACAAACCAAGGCAAGTAATAGAGATTGGAGTCTCTAAAAAGGTAGTTCCCAC
TGAATCAAAGGCCATGGAGTCAAAGATTCAAATAGAGGACCTAACAGAACTCGCCGTAAAGACTGGCGAA
CAGTTCATACAGAGTCTCTTACGACTCAATGACAAGAAGAAAATCTTCGTCAACATGGTGGAGCACGACA
CACTTGTCTACTCCAAAAATATCAAAGATACAGTCTCAGAAGACCAAAGGGCAATTGAGACTTTTCAACA
AAGGGTAATATCCGGAAACCTCCTCGGATTCCATTGCCCAGCTATCTGTCACTTTATTGTGAAGATAGTG
GAAAAGGAAGGTGGCTCCTACAAATGCCATCATTGCGATAAAGGAAAGGCCATCGTTGAAGATGCCTCTG
CCGACAGTGGTCCCAAAGATGGACCCCCACCCACGAGGAGCATCGTGGAAAAAGAAGACGTTCCAACCAC
GTCTTCAAAGCAAGTGGATTGATGTGATATCTCCACTGACGTAAGGGATGACGCACAATCCCACTATCCT
TCGCAAGACCCTTCCTCTATATAAGGAAGTTCATTTCATTTGGAGAGAACACGGGGGACTCTAGAGGATC
CATGAGCCCAGAACGACGCCCGGCCGACATCCGCCGTGCCACCGAGGCGGACATGCCGGCGGTCTGCACC
ATCGTCAACCACTACATCGAGACAAGCACGGTCAACTTCCGTACCGAGCCGCAGGAACCGCAGGAGTGGA
CGGACGACCTCGTCCGTCTGCGGGAGCGCTATCCCTGGCTCGTCGCCGAGGTGGACGGCGAGGTCGCCGG
CATCGCCTACGCGGGCCCCTGGAAGGCACGCAACGCCTACGACTGGACGGCCGAGTCGACCGTGTACGTC
TCCCCCCGCCACCAGCGGACGGGACTGGGCTCCACGCTCTACACCCACCTGCTGAAGTCCCTGGAGGCAC
AGGGCTTCAAGAGCGTGGTCGCTGTCATCGGGCTGCCCAACGACCCGAGCGTGCGCATGCACGAGGCGCT
CGGATATGCCCCCCGCGGCATGCTGCGGGCGGCCGGCTTCAAGCACGGGAACTGGCATGACGTGGGTTTC
TGGCAGCTGGACTTCAGCCTGCCGGTACCGCCCCGTCCGGTCCTGCCCGTCACCGAGATCTGAACGGAGT
GCGCGTGGCATCGCCCGAGTTGGAGCTGGTACGGGAACTCATCGAACTCAACTGGCATACCCGCAATGGT
GAGGTGGAACCGCGGCGGATCGCGTACGACCGTGCCCAGGAGGGGGTACCGAGCTCGAATTTCCCCGATC
GTTCAAACATTTGGCAATAAAGTTTCTTAAGATTGAATCCTGTTGCCGGTCTTGCGATGATTATCATATA
ATTTCTGTTGAATTACGTTAAGCATGTAATAATTAACATGTAATGCATGACGTTATTTATGAGATGGGTT
TTTATGATTAGAGTCCCGCAATTATACATTTAATACGCGATAGAAAACAAAATATAGCGCGCAAACTAGG
ATAAATTATCGCGCGCGGTGTCATCTATGTTACTAGATCGGGAATTAATTCACTGGCCGTCGTTTTACAA
CGTCGTGACTGGGAAAACCCTGGCGTTACCCAACTTAATCGCCTTGCAGCACATCCCCCTTTCGCCAGCT
GGCGTAATAGCGAAGAGGCCCGCACCGATCGCCCTTCCCAACAGTTGCGCAGCCTGAATG
[44 nt withheld, positions 12311-12354]
C
[141 nt withheld, positions 12356-12496]
CCTTTGACGTTGGAGTCCACGTTCTTT
[37 nt withheld, positions 12524-12560]
ACCCTATCTCGGGCTATTCTTTTGATTTATAAGGGATTTTGCCGATTTCGGAACCACCATCAAACAGGAT
TTTCGCCTGCTGGGGCAAACCAGCGTGGACCGCTTGCTGCAACTCTCTCAGGGCCAGGCGGTGAAGGGCA
ATCAGCTGTTGCCCGTCTCACTGGTGAAAAGAAAAACCACCCCAGTACATTAAAAACGTCCGCAATGTGT
TATTAAGTTGTCTAAGCGTCAATTTGTTTACACCACAATATATCCTGCCACCAGCCAGCCAACAGCTCCC
CGACCGGCAGCTCGGCACAAAATCACCACTCGATACAGGCAGCCCATCAGTCCGGGACGGCGTCAGCGGG
AGAGCCGTTGTAAGGCGGCAGACTTTGCTCATGTTACCGATGCTATTCGGAAGAACGGCAACTAAGCTGC
CGGGTTTGAAACACGGATGATCTCGCGGAGGGTAGCATGTTGATTGTAACGATGACAGAGCGTTGCTGCC
TGTGATCAAATATCATCTCCCTCGCAGAGATCCGAATTATCAGCCTTCTTATTCATTTCTCGCTTAACCG
TGACAGGCTGTCGATCTTGAGAACTATGCCGACATAATAGGAAATCGCTGGATAAAGCCGCTGAGGAAGC
TGAGTGGCGCTATTTCTTTAGAAGTGAACGTTGACGATATCAACTCCCCTATCCATTGCTCACCGAATGG
TACAGGTCGGGGACCCGAAGTTCCGACTGTCGGCCTGATGCATCCCCGGCTGATCGACCCCAGATCTGGG
GCTGAGAAAGCCCAGTAAGGAAACAACTGTAGGTTCGAGTCGCGAGATCCCCCGGAACCAAAGGAAGTAG
GTTAAACCCGCTCCGATCAGGCCGAGCCACGCCAGGCCGAGAACATTGGTTCCTGTAGGCATCGGGATTG
GCGGATCAAACACTAAAGCTACTGGAACGAGCAGAAGTCCTCCGGCCGCCAGTTGCCAGGCGGTAAAGGT
GAGCAGAGGCACGGGAGGTTGCCACTTGCGGGTCAGCACGGTTCCGAACGCCATGGAAACCGCCCCCGCC
AGGCCCGCTGCGACGCCGACAGGATCTAGCGCTGCGTTTGGTGTCAACACCAACAGCGCCACGCCCGCAG
TTCCGCAAATAGCCCCCAGGACCGCCATCAATCGTATCGGGCTACCTAGCAGAGCGGCAGAGATGAACAC
GACCATCAGCGGCTGCACAGCGCCTACCGTCGCCGCGACCCCGCCCGGCAGGCGGTAGACCGAAATAAAC
AACAAGCTCCAGAATAGCGAAATATTAAGTGCGCCGAGGATGAAGATGCGCATCCACCAGATTCCCGTTG
GAATCTGTCGGACGATCATCACGAGCAATAAACCCGCCGGCAACGCCCGCAGCAGCATACCGGCGACCCC
TCGGCCTCGCTGTTCGGGCTCCACGAAAACGCCGGACAGATGCGCCTTGTGAGCGTCCTTGGGGCCGTCC
TCCTGTTTGAAGACCGACAGCCCAATGATCTCGCCGTCGATGTAGGCGCCGAATGCCACGGCATCTCGCA
ACCGTTCAGCGAACGCCTCCATGGGCTTTTTCTCCTCGTGCTCGTAAACGGACCCGAACATCTCTGGAGC
TTTCTTCAGGGCCGACAATCGGATCTCGCGGAAATCCTGCACGTCGGCCGCTCCAAGCCGTCGAATCTGA
GCCTTAATCACAATTGTCAATTTTAATCCTCTGTTTATCGGCAGTTCGTAGAGCGCGCCGTGCGTCCCGA
GCGATACTGAGCGAAGCAAGTGCGTCGAGCAGTGCCCGCTTGTTCCTGAAATGCCAGTAAAGCGCTGGCT
GCTGAACCCCCAGCCGGAACTGACCCCACAAGGCCCTAGCGTTTGCAATGCACCAGGTCATCATTGACCC
AGGCGTGTTCCACCAGGCCGCTGCCTCGCAACTCTTCGCAGGCTTCGCCGACCTGCTCGCGCCACTTCTT
CACGCGGGTGGAATCCGATCCGCACATGAGGCGGAAGGTTTCCAGCTTGAGCGGGTACGGCTCCCGGTGC
GAGCTGAAATAGTCGAACATCCGTCGGGCCGTCGGCGACAGCTTGCGGTACTTCTCCCATATGAATTTCG
TGTAGTGGTCGCCAGCAAACAGCACGACGATTTCCTCGTCGATCAGGACCTGGCAACGGGACGTTTTCTT
GCCACGGTCCAGGACGCGGAAGCGGTGCAGCAGCGACACCGATTCCAGGTGCCCAACGCGGTCGGACGTG
AAGCCCATCGCCGTCGCCTGTAGGCGCGACAGGCATTCCTCGGCCTTCGTGTAATACCGGCCATTGATCG
ACCAGCCCAGGTCCTGGCAAAGCTCGTAGAACGTGAAGGTGATCGGCTCGCCGATAGGGGTGCGCTTCGC
GTACTCCAACACCTGCTGCCACACCAGTTCGTCATCGTCGGCCCGCAGCTCGACGCCGGTGTAGGTGATC
TTCACGTCCTTGTTGACGTGGAAAATGACCTTGTTTTGCAGCGCCTCGCGCGGGATTTTCTTGTTGCGCG
TGGTGAACAGGGCAGAGCGGGCCGTGTCGTTTGGCATCGCTCGCATCGTGTCCGGCCACGGCGCAATATC
GAACAAGGAAAGCTGCATTTCCTTGATCTGCTGCTTCGTGTGTTTCAGCAACGCGGCCTGCTTGGCCTCG
CTGACCTGTTTTGCCAGGTCCTCGCCGGCGGTTTTTCGCTTCTTGGTCGTCATAGTTCCTCGCGTGTCGA
TGGTCATCGACTTCGCCAAACCTGCCGCCTCCTGTTCGAGACGACGCGAACGCTCCACGGCGGCCGATGG
CGCGGGCAGGGCAGGGGGAGCCAGTTGCACGCTGTCGCGCTCGATCTTGGCCGTAGCTTGCTGGACCATC
GAGCCGACGGACTGGAAGGTTTCGCGGGGCGCACGCATGACGGTGCGGCTTGCGATGGTTTCGGCATCCT
CGGCGGAAAACCCCGCGTCGATCAGTTCTTGCCTGTATGCCTTCCGGTCAAACGTCCGATTCATTCACCC
TCCTTGCGGGATTGCCCCGACTCACGCCGGGGCAATGTGCCCTTATTCCTGATTTGACCCGCCTGGTGCC
TTGGTGTCCAGATAATCCACCTTATCGGCAATGAAGTCGGTCCCGTAGACCGTCTGGCCGTCCTTCTCGT
ACTTGGTATTCCGAATCTTGCCCTGCACGAATACCAGCGACCCCTTGCCCAAATACTTGCCGTGGGCCTC
GGCCTGAGAGCCAAAACACTTGATGCGGAAGAAGTCGGTGCGCTCCTGCTTGTCGCCGGCATCGTTGCGC
CACATCTAGGTACTAAAACAATTCATCCAGTAAAATATAATATTTTATTTTCTCCCAATCAGGCTTGATC
CCCAGTAAGTCAAAAAATAGCTCGACATACTGTTCTTCCCCGATATCCTCCCTGATCGACCGGACGCAGA
AGGCAATGTCATACCACTTGTCCGCCCTGCCGCTTCTCCCAAGATCAATAAAGCCACTTACTTTGCCATC
TTTCACAAAGATGTTGCTGTCTCCCAGGTCGCCGTGGGAAAAGACAAGTTCCTCTTCGGGCTTTTCCGTC
TTTAAAAAATCATACAGCTCGCGCGGATCTTTAAATGGAGTGTCTTCTTCCCAGTTTTCGCAATCCACAT
CGGCCAGATCGTTATTCAGTAAGTAATCCAATTCGGCTAAGCGGCTGTCTAAGCTATTCGTATAGGGACA
ATCCGATATGTCGATGGAGTGAAAGAGCCTGATGCACTCCGCATACAGCTCGATAATCTTTTCAGGGCTT
TGTTCATCTTCATACTCTTCCGAGCAAAGGACGCCATCGGCCTCACTCATGAGCAGATTGCTCCAGCCAT
CATGCCGTTCAAAGTGCAGGACCTTTGGAACAGGCAGCTTTCCTTCCAGCCATAGCATCATGTCCTTTTC
CCGTTCCACATCATAGGTGGTCCCTTTATACCGGCTGTCCGTCATTTTTAAATATAGGTTTTCATTTTCT
CCCACCAGCTTATATACCTTAGCAGGAGACATTCCTTCCGTATCTTTTACGCAGCGGTATTTTTCGATCA
GTTTTTTCAATTCCGGTGATATTCTCATTTTAGCCATTTATTATTTCCTTCCTCTTTTCTACAGTATTTA
AAGATACCCCAAGAAGCTAATTATAACAAGACGAACTCCAATTCACTGTTCCTTGCATTCTAAAACCTTA
AATACCAGAAAACAGCTTTTTCAAAGTTGTTTTCAAAGTTGGCGTATAACATAGTATCGACGGAGCCGAT
TTTGAAACCACAATTATGGGTGATGCTGCCAACTTACTGATTTAGTGTATGATGGTGTTTTTGAGGTGCT
CCAGTGGCTTCTGTTTCTATCAGCTGTCCCTCCTGTTCAGCTACTGACGGGGTGGTGCGTAACGGCAAAA
GCACCGCCGGACATCAGCGCTATCTCTGCTCTCACTGCCGTAAAACATGGCAACTGCAGTTCACTTACAC
CGCTTCTCAACCCGGTACGCACCAGAAAATCATTGATATGGCCATGAATGGCGTTGGATGCCGGGCAACA
GCCCGCATTATGGGCGTTGGCCTCAACACGATTTTACGTCACTTAAAAAACTCAGGCCGCAGTCGGTAAC
CTCGCGCATACAGCCGGGCAGTGACGTCATCGTCTGCGCGGAAATGGACGAACAGTGGGGCTATGTCGGG
GCTAAATCGCGCCAGCGCTGGCTGTTTTACGCGTATGACAGTCTCCGGAAGACGGTTGTTGCGCACGTAT
TCGGTGAACGCACTATGGCGACGCTGGGGCGTCTTATGAGCCTGCTGTCACCCTTTGACGTGGTGATATG
GATGACGGATGGCTGGCCGCTGTATGAATCCCGCCTGAAGGGAAAGCTGCACGTAATCAGCAAGCGATAT
ACGCAGCGAATTGAGCGGCATAACCTGAATCTGAGGCAGCACCTGGCACGGCTGGGACGGAAGTCGCTGT
CGTTCTCAAAATCGGTGGAGCTGCATGACAAAGTCATCGGGCATTATCTGAACATAAAACACTATCAATA
AGTTGGAGTCATTACCCAATTATGATAGAATTTACAAGCTATAAGGTTATTGTCCTGGGTTTCAAGCATT
AGTCCATGCAAGTTTTTATGCTTTGCCCATTCTATAGATATATTGATAAGCGCGCTGCCTATGCCTTGCC
CCCTGAAATCCTTACATACGGCGATATCTTCTATATAAAAGATATATTATCTTATCAGTATTGTCAATAT
ATTCAAGGCAATCTGCCTCCTCATCCTCTTCATCCTCTTCGTCTTGGTAGCTTTTTAAATATGGCGCTTC
ATAGAGTAATTCTGTAAAGGTCCAATTCTCGTTTTCATACCTCGGTATAATCTTACCTATCACCTCAAAT
GGTTCGCTGGGTTTATCGCACCCCCGAACACGAGCACGGCACCCGCGACCACTATGCCAAGAATGCCCAA
GGTAAAAATTGCCGGCCCCGCCATGAAGTCCGTGAATGCCCCGACGGCCGAAGTGAAGGGCAGGCCGCCA
CCCAGGCCGCCGCCCTCACTGCCCGGCACCTGGTCGCTGAATGTCGATGCCAGCACCTGCGGCACGTCAA
TGCTTCCGGGCGTCGCGCTCGGGCTGATCGCCCATCCCGTTACTGCCCCGATCCCGGCAATGGCAAGGAC
TGCCAGCGCTGCCATTTTTGGGGTGAGGCCGTTCGCGGCCGAGGGGCGCAGCCCCTGGGGGGATGGGAGG
CCCGCGTTAGCGGGCCGGGAGGGTTCGAGAAGGGGGGGCACCCCCCTTCGGCGTGCGCGGTCACGCGCAC
AGGGCGCAGCCCTGGTTAAAAACAAGGTTTATAAATATTGGTTTAAAAGCAGGTTAAAAGACAGGTTAGC
GGTGGCCGAAAAACGGGCGGAAACCCTTGCAAATGCTGGATTTTCTGCCTGTGGACAGCCCCTCAAATGT
CAATAGGTGCGCCCCTCATCTGTCAGCACTCTGCCCCTCAAGTGTCAAGGATCGCGCCCCTCATCTGTCA
GTAGTCGCGCCCCTCAAGTGTCAATACCGCAGGGCACTTATCCCCAGGCTTGTCCACATCATCTGTGGGA
AACTCGCGTAAAATCAGGCGTTTTCGCCGATTTGCGAGGCTGGCCAGCTCCACGTCGCCGGCCGAAATCG
AGCCTGCCCCTCATCTGTCAACGCCGCGCCGGGTGAGTCGGCCCCTCAAGTGTCAACGTCCGCCCCTCAT
CTGTCAGTGAGGGCCAAGTTTTCCGCGAGGTATCCACAACGCCGGCGGCCGGCCGCGGTGTCTCGCACAC
GGCTTCGACGGCGTTTCTGGCGCGTTTGCAGGGCCATAGACGGCCGCCAGCCCAGCGGCGAGGGCAACCA
GCCCGGTGAGCGTCGGAAAGGCGCTCGGTCTTGCCTTGCTCGTCGGTGATGTACTTCAC
